Addgene plasmid #212922: pYSD085
Purpose: Encodes the HA-tagged 649 Stalk yeast surface display anchor protein as a Type 4a part to be used in the yeast secretion/display (YSD) extension of the MoClo yeast toolkit (YTK)
Depositing lab: Paul Young. Depositing organization: University College Cork. Publication: A Yeast Modular Cloning (MoClo) Toolkit Expansion for Optimization of Heterologous Protein Secretion and Surface Display in Saccharomyces cerevisiae. O'Riordan NM, Juric V, O'Neill SK, Roche AP, Young PW. ACS Synth Biol. 2024 Mar 14. doi: 10.1021/acssynbio.3c00743. PubMed 38483353.
Backbone
  Vector backbone: pYTK001
  Vector type: Bacterial Expression
Growth in bacteria
  Bacterial resistance: Chloramphenicol, 25 μg/mL
  Growth temperature: 37°C
  Growth strain: DH5alpha
  Copy number: High Copy
Gene/Insert
  Gene/Insert name: 649 Stalk
  Species: Synthetic
  Cloning method: Restriction Enzyme; 5′ cloning site BsmBI (destroyed during cloning); 3′ cloning site BsmBI (destroyed during cloning)
Terms and licenses: Academic/Nonprofit Terms; Industry Terms: Not Available to Industry
How to cite: pYSD085 was a gift from Paul Young (Addgene plasmid # 212922 ; http://n2t.net/addgene:212922 ; RRID:Addgene_212922)
