[The description below was written by a language model from this plasmid's Addgene catalogue record and pLannotate feature annotations shown in this document.]
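Description:
pYSD085 is a part-storage plasmid from the yeast secretion/display (YSD) expansion of the MoClo yeast toolkit (YTK). It is built on the pYTK001 part entry backbone and holds a single standardized module rather than a complete expression unit. It is maintained in E. coli as a high-copy plasmid through a ColE1/pUC-type origin. Selection is by chloramphenicol, conferred by the cat gene under its native promoter and followed by a lambda t0 terminator. Although the catalogue lists it as a bacterial expression vector, the annotated features show no promoter positioned to drive the insert. The plasmid therefore acts as a donor of a DNA part, not as an expression construct in its own right.

The insert is the synthetic "649 Stalk", an HA-tagged anchor protein for yeast surface display, formatted as a Type 4a part. It was placed in the entry vector by BsmBI Golden Gate cloning, which destroyed both BsmBI sites. The automated annotation recognizes only a short match to an HA epitope sequence (labelled as a fragment of a 3xHA tag), consistent with the stated HA tag. The stalk coding sequence itself is not annotated, so its boundaries and the position of the tag relative to it cannot be read from the feature table.

In the toolkit's hierarchical assembly scheme, a part of this type is combined with separately supplied parts, such as a promoter, a coding sequence and a terminator, to build yeast transcription units. Here the stalk would serve as the fusion partner that tethers a secreted protein of interest to the Saccharomyces cerevisiae cell surface, and the HA epitope provides a handle for detecting the displayed fusion. The part is intended for comparing and optimizing anchor choices in heterologous protein display.
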