Features (pLannotate 1.2.2; 5 found; start..end, strand, type, name):
   1810..1836    -  CDS            3xHA (fragment): three tandem HA epitope tags
   1981..2569    -  rep_origin     ori: high-copy-number ColE1/pMB1/pBR322/pUC origin of replication
   2653..2750    +  promoter       cat promoter: promoter of the E. coli cat gene encoding chloramphenicol acetyltransferase
   2751..3407    +  CDS            cat: CAT_ECOLX - Experimental evidence at protein level: Swiss-Prot protein existence level 1. This enzyme is an effector of chloramphenicol resistance in bacteria. From Escherichia coli. This protein is used as a marker in many commonly used cloning vectors, such as pACYC184.
   3481..3515    +  terminator     lambda t0 terminator: minimal transcription terminator from phage lambda (Scholtissek and Grosse, 1987)
>Addgene plasmid #212922 | pYSD085 | addgene full sequence | sequence record 421794 | Addgene NGS Result
AGAAGCAGTGGATGATTTATCTTCTGTCGATGTGCTTGAGGAGTGGGTAGACTTACTATCGGACTGTGCT
GTCATAGTGGAAGTAGTGTGCGACAATTTCGTTGTTGGCGTAGAGACAAATGAAGTGGTTGAGGGGACAC
CTCCTATAGTAGGAGAAGTTTCGAAAGTTTGCGAGGTTGATGGTGAGGTAGAAGCTGTGGAGCTAGATGA
AGTAGATTCCGAACTGGTTGTTGTTGATGTTGAACTAGGCGTAGATGACATGACAGACTGAACCTCAGAA
GATTCCGAGCTGCTAGTAGAACTAGAAGAATAAGCTGTTGTCGTAGACATCACTGGACCTGTTGATGTAG
TAATAGTAGTGGTGGTTACTACAGTACTTTGAGAATGAGAGGTAGCTGGTGTTGATACAGCAGAAGTTGT
CAATGAGCTGGTGGAGGAAGAACTCACGGAAGATGGTGATGGAGATGGAGTGCTTGAAGATGTCGATGTG
CTTGATGTTGTAGAGGTAGAACTCTTAGAAGAGACACTTGATGAAGGTGCTGTTGATGGAGCATCTTCTG
CTGATGTCGATTCAAAACTTTCAGATTCGCTAGAAATTGAGGACGATGTAGATGAAGATGTCGAGGAAGA
GGGATAGGTAATACTAGATTGAGATTTCGACGATATGTGAGCGCTACTACTTGAAGTTGTAATTGTTGAA
CTAGATGTAGATGTAGTAGATGAACTGGCTTCAATCGAAGTTTGTGTGGTAGAGACTGACAAGGTTGCGC
TGTTAGAAGTGGTCGTGGCAGATGATGAAGAAGAAGAAGTTGTCGTTTCTCCACTGGAAATAGAAGTGGA
AGTAGAAGTGCTACTAGAAGATGTTGATGTAGAACTTCCAGGTGATACGGAATCGGATGGTGTTGCAGAC
TCAGAGGTTTGAGATGTACTTGAAGAAGAAGTAGAAGATGACTTAGAAGAAGATGTTTCTGATGACGTCT
GAGTGGTTACATGAGGTTCGTGTGTCGTAGATGGACTTGTAGTGTCGCTGGGTGGCTGGTCGGACGATGT
GGTTGAAGAATGTGTGAATGCGCTTGTTAACGTTGTACTAGAAGAAGTTGTAGATACAGTGGAAGAAGAT
GTTGTAGTGACGGCTTGTGTAGATGCGCTAGTAGAATATGTCGTACTGCTACTAGATGAGACTGGTACAC
TGGTAGCAGTACTAGTTAATGACATTTCGGATGTTGAGGATGAACTAGAGGATGTTGTGACCATTTCTGC
GGAATTAGCAAGAACAGTGGCGTGGCTGGAGGTTGATTCCACGGACTGGGAAGAGCCAGATGTTGTCGAA
CTTTCTGATTTAGTGGACGAAGAACCGGATGTTGTAGATGATGAACTTGATGAAGCCGACAAACCTGTCT
GCGAGTGACTAACTGGAGTCGAAATTATCGATGTACTAGATGTATACTCTGTCATTGAAGTAGGTGTTTT
AGATGTTTCTGTACTTGTCGAAGTAGAGGTAGATTTACTAGGCGATGAGGAAACTGTCACATCTGTAACT
GGAGCTGAACTTGTAGTGGAAGTTGAGATTGACTTTGTTGTGGTGGTTGAAGTCATTGAGGAAGATGATG
AAGAAGTTGATGGTGTAGTTGATACGGTCGGTGATGATGAAATTTCCTCAGATTGGGAAGATGGGGAAGA
CGATGAACTGGACGAAGATGTTGTAGTTGGGTCAGATGATTGTGAAGCAGAGGAAGAGGTACTAGAGGTT
GATACTGATGCTTCTGTAGAGGGTGAGGATGTTTGAGATTGAAAATACAAATTTTCCTTAGCGTAATCTG
GAACATCGTATGGGTATGATCCGCCACCACCAGAACCCCCTCCACCGGATTGAGACCGACTACGGTTATC
CACAGAATCAGGGGATAACGCAGGAAAGAACATGTGAGCAAAAGGCCAGCAAAAGGCCAGGAACCGTAAA
AAGGCCGCGTTGCTGGCGTTTTTCCATAGGCTCCGCCCCCCTGACGAGCATCACAAAAATCGACGCTCAA
GTCAGAGGTGGCGAAACCCGACAGGACTATAAAGATACCAGGCGTTTCCCCCTGGAAGCTCCCTCGTGCG
CTCTCCTGTTCCGACCCTGCCGCTTACCGGATACCTGTCCGCCTTTCTCCCTTCGGGAAGCGTGGCGCTT
TCTCATAGCTCACGCTGTAGGTATCTCAGTTCGGTGTAGGTCGTTCGCTCCAAGCTGGGCTGTGTGCACG
AACCCCCCGTTCAGCCCGACCGCTGCGCCTTATCCGGTAACTATCGTCTTGAGTCCAACCCGGTAAGACA
CGACTTATCGCCACTGGCAGCAGCCACTGGTAACAGGATTAGCAGAGCGAGGTATGTAGGCGGTGCTACA
GAGTTCTTGAAGTGGTGGCCTAACTACGGCTACACTAGAAGAACAGTATTTGGTATCTGCGCTCTGCTGA
AGCCAGTTACCTTCGGAAAAAGAGTTGGTAGCTCTTGATCCGGCAAACAAACCACCGCTGGTAGCGGTGG
TTTTTTTGTTTGCAAGCAGCAGATTACGCGCAGAAAAAAAGGATCTCAAGAAGATCCTTTGATCTTTTCT
ACGGGGTCTGACGCTCAGTGGAACGAAAACTCACGTTAAGGGATTTTGGTCATGATTGATCGGGCACGTA
AGAGGTTCCAACTTTCACCATAATGAAATAAGATCACTACCGGGCGTATTTTTTGAGTTATCGAGATTTT
CAGGAGCTAAGGAAGCTAAAATGGAGAAAAAAATCACTGGATATACCACCGTTGATATATCCCAATGGCA
TCGTAAAGAACATTTTGAGGCATTTCAGTCAGTTGCTCAATGTACCTATAACCAGACCGTTCAGCTGGAT
ATTACGGCCTTTTTAAAGACCGTAAAGAAAAATAAGCACAAGTTTTATCCGGCCTTTATTCACATTCTTG
CCCGCCTGATGAATGCTCATCCGGAATTTCGTATGGCAATGAAAGACGGTGAGCTGGTGATATGGGATAG
TGTTCACCCTTGTTACACCGTTTTCCATGAGCAAACTGAAACGTTTTCATCGCTCTGGAGTGAATACCAC
GACGATTTCCGGCAGTTTCTACACATATATTCGCAAGATGTGGCGTGTTACGGTGAAAACCTGGCCTATT
TCCCTAAAGGGTTTATTGAGAATATGTTTTTCGTTTCAGCCAATCCCTGGGTGAGTTTCACCAGTTTTGA
TTTAAACGTGGCCAATATGGACAACTTCTTCGCCCCCGTTTTCACCATGGGCAAATATTATACGCAAGGC
GACAAGGTGCTGATGCCGCTGGCGATTCAGGTTCATCATGCCGTTTGTGATGGCTTCCATGTCGGCAGAA
TGCTTAATGAATTACAACAGTACTGCGATGAGTGGCAGGGCGGGGCGTAATTTGATATCGAGCTCGCTTG
GACTCCTGTTGATAGATCCAGTAATGACCTCAGAACTCCATCTGGATTTGTTCAGAACGCTCGGTTGCCG
CCGGGCGTTTTTTATTGGTCTGGTCTCAGCCACTCGAGTTAGATGATAGCCAAAGACAACAACAAGAACA
AAGCACCAGCACCAGCACCAGCGTTAACAGAGTTAGCAGAACCAGCGTAGGTAGAGATTTCAACCATAGA
AGATTGGATTTGGGCGCCCTTTGTACTAGGTGATGATGCAACACTTATGGATGAGTGTGCTGTCTGTGAA
CTATACACCTTAGAATTTGACGAAGATTCTTTAGCGGAATGGGAGGTGCCTGATGTTACTGATGTAGTAG
ACTCCGTGGAAGTGGATGTTGTAGTGCTTTCGTCAACTGC
